>Addgene plasmid #70129 | pcDNA3-Flag-Tet1 CD | addgene full sequence | sequence record 442713 | Addgene NGS Result
CTTGACCGACAATTGCATGAAGAATCTGCTTAGGGTTAGGCGTTTTGCGCTGCTTCGCGATGTACGGGCC
AGATATACGCGTTGACATTGATTATTGACTAGTTATTAATAGTAATCAATTACGGGGTCATTAGTTCATA
GCCCATATATGGAGTTCCGCGTTACATAACTTACGGTAAATGGCCCGCCTGGCTGACCGCCCAACGACCC
CCGCCCATTGACGTCAATAATGACGTATGTTCCCATAGTAACGCCAATAGGGACTTTCCATTGACGTCAA
TGGGTGGAGTATTTACGGTAAACTGCCCACTTGGCAGTACATCAAGTGTATCATATGCCAAGTACGCCCC
CTATTGACGTCAATGACGGTAAATGGCCCGCCTGGCATTATGCCCAGTACATGACCTTATGGGACTTTCC
TACTTGGCAGTACATCTACGTATTAGTCATCGCTATTACCATGGTGATGCGGTTTTGGCAGTACATCAAT
GGGCGTGGATAGCGGTTTGACTCACGGGGATTTCCAAGTCTCCACCCCATTGACGTCAATGGGAGTTTGT
TTTGGCACCAAAATCAACGGGACTTTCCAAAATGTCGTAACAACTCCGCCCCATTGACGCAAATGGGCGG
TAGGCGTGTACGGTGGGAGGTCTATATAAGCAGAGCTCTCTGGCTAACTAGAGAACCCACTGCTTACTGG
CTTATCGAAATTAATACGACTCACTATAGGGAGACCCAAGCTAGAGTCGATCCTGAGAACTTCAGGGTGA
GTTTGGGGACCCTTGATTGTTCTTTCTTTTTCGCTATTGTAAAATTCATGTTATATGGAGGGGGCAAAGT
TTTCAGGGTGTTGTTTAGAATGGGAAGATGTCCCTTGTATCACCATGGACCCTCATGATAATTTTGTTTC
TTTCACTTTCTACTCTGTTGACAACCATTGTCTCCTCTTATTTTCTTTTCATTTTCTGTAACTTTTTCGT
TAAACTTTAGCTTGCATTTGTAACGAATTTTTAAATTCACTTTTGTTTATTTGTCAGATTGTAAGTACTT
TCTCTAATCACTTTTTTTTCAAGGCAATCAGGGTATATTATATTGTACTTCAGCACAGTTTTAGAGAACA
ATTGTTATAATTAAATGATAAGGTAGAATATTTCTGCATATAAATTCTGGCTGGCGTGGAAATATTCTTA
TTGGTAGAAACAACTACATCCTGGTCATCATCCTGCCTTTCTCTTTATGGTTACAATGATATACACTGTT
TGAGATGAGGATAAAATACTCTGAGTCCAAACCGGGCCCCTCTGCTAACCATGTTCATGCCTTCTTCTTT
TTCCTACAGCTCCTGGGCAACGTGCTGGTTTGTGCTGTCGACCCCAAGCTTATGGACTACAAAGACGATG
ACGACAAGGGATCCGAAGCTGCACCCTGTGACTGTGATGGAGGTACACAAAAAGAAAAAGGCCCATATTA
TACACACCTTGGGGCAGGACCAAGTGTGGCTGCTGTCAGGGAGCTCATGGAGACTAGGTTTGGCCAGAAG
GGGAAGGCAATCCGGATTGAGAAGATAGTGTTCACGGGGAAGGAAGGGAAGAGCTCTCAGGGCTGCCCGG
TCGCCAAGTGGGTGATCAGAAGAAGTGGTCCTGAAGAGAAGCTTATTTGTTTGGTTCGTGAGCGTGTAGA
CCATCACTGTTCGACGGCTGTGATAGTTGTCCTTATCCTGCTGTGGGAAGGTATCCCTCGCCTGATGGCT
GACCGCCTGTACAAAGAGCTCACTGAGAACTTGAGGTCCTACAGCGGACATCCCACAGACCGAAGATGTA
CCCTCAACAAAAAGCGTACCTGCACCTGTCAAGGCATCGACCCAAAAACCTGCGGAGCGTCCTTCTCCTT
TGGCTGTTCGTGGAGCATGTATTTCAACGGCTGTAAGTTTGGGAGGAGTGAAAACCCCAGAAAATTCAGA
CTTGCTCCAAACTACCCCTTACATAACTACTATAAGAGAATTACTGGAATGAGTTCTGAAGGAAGTGACG
TGAAAACCGGGTGGATCATTCCAGACCGCAAGACCCTCATAAGCAGAGAGGAAAAACAGCTTGAAAAGAA
TTTACAAGAATTGGCTACAGTATTAGCTCCACTTTACAAGCAGATGGCTCCAGTTGCTTATCAAAATCAG
GTGGAATATGAAGAAGTTGCTGGAGACTGTCGACTTGGAAATGAAGAGGGGCGTCCTTTCTCTGGTGTCA
CCTGTTGCATGGATTTTTGTGCCCATTCTCACAAGGACATTCACAACATGCACAACGGAAGCACCGTGGT
GTGTACGTTGATTCGAGCAGATGGCCGTGACACAAATTGTCCCGAGGATGAACAACTCCACGTCCTGCCA
CTATACCGGCTTGCAGACACTGATGAATTTGGCTCCGTGGAAGGGATGAAGGCCAAAATCAAATCTGGGG
CCATCCAAGTCAATGGGCCAACCAGGAAGAGGCGACTACGTTTTACTGAGCCTGTTCCTCGATGTGGGAA
GAGGGCCAAAATGAAGCAGAACCACAATAAATCAGGTTCACACAACACTAAGAGCTTTTCATCAGCCTCA
TCTACTTCTCACCTAGTGAAAGACGAATCTACAGACTTCTGTCCCCTGCAGGCTTCCTCCGCAGAAACAT
CTACCTGTACGTACAGTAAAACAGCCTCAGGTGGGTTTGCAGAAACAAGTAGTATTCTCCACTGCACAAT
GCCTTCTGGAGCACACAGTGGTGCTAATGCAGCTGCTGGGGAATGTACTGGAACGGTGCAGCCTGCCGAG
GTGGCTGCTCATCCTCACCAGTCTCTTCCCACAGCCGATTCTCCCGTTCATGCTGAGCCTCTCACTAGTC
CATCTGAGCAGCTAACTTCTAACCAGTCAAACCAGCAGCTCCCTCTCCTCAGCAATTCTCAGAAACTGGC
TTCCTGTCAGGTGGAAGATGAGCGGCACCCTGAAGCGGATGAGCCTCAGCACCCCGAGGACGATAACTTG
CCTCAACTTGATGAATTCTGGTCAGACAGTGAGGAGATCTACGCCGATCCTTCCTTTGGTGGCGTGGCGA
TAGCACCCATTCACGGCTCGGTGCTCATTGAGTGCGCTCGGAAGGAGCTTCATGCTACCACCTCTTTGCG
CTCCCCCAAACGAGGGGTCCCTTTTCGTGTGTCCCTTGTATTCTACCAGCACAAAAGCCTAAACAAGCCT
AATCATGGTTTTGATATCAACAAAATTAAGTGTAAATGCAAAAAAGTAACGAAAAAAAAGCCCGCAGACC
GGGAGTGTCCTGATGTATCCCCCGAAGCCAATTTATCACACCAAATTCCTTCTCGAGTTGCATCAACCTT
AACCCGAGACAATGTTGTTACCGTGTCCCCATACTCTCTCACTCATGTTGCGGGACCCTACAATCGTTGG
GTCTAAAAAGGGCGAATTCTGCAGATATCCATCACACTGGCGGCCGCTCGAGCATGCATCTAGAGGGCCC
TATTCTATAGTGTCACCTAAATGCTAGAGCTCGCTGATCAGCCTCGACTGTGCCTTCTAGTTGCCAGCCA
TCTGTTGTTTGCCCCTCCCCCGTGCCTTCCTTGACCCTGGAAGGTGCCACTCCCACTGTCCTTTCCTAAT
AAAATGAGGAAATTGCATCGCATTGTCTGAGTAGGTGTCATTCTATTCTGGGGGGTGGGGTGGGGCAGGA
CAGCAAGGGGGAGGATTGGGAAGACAATAGCAGGCATGCTGGGGATGCGGTGGGCTCTATGGCTTCTGAG
GCGGAAAGAACCAGCTGGGGCTCTAGGGGGTATCCCC
[124 nt withheld, positions 3818-3941]
C
[91 nt withheld, positions 3943-4033]
A
[49 nt withheld, positions 4035-4083]
CCTTTGACGTTGGAGTCCACGTTCTTT
[37 nt withheld, positions 4111-4147]
ACCCTATCTCGGTCTATTCTTTTGATTTATAAGGGATTTTGCCGATTTCGGCCTATTGGTTAAAAAATGA
GCTGATTTAACAAAAATTTAACGCGAATTAATTCTGTGGAATGTGTGTCAGTTAGGGTGTGGAAAGTCCC
CAGGCTCCCCAGCAGGCAGAAGTATGCAAAGCATGCATCTCAATTAGTCAGCAACCAGGTGTGGAAAGTC
CCCAGGCTCCCCAGCAGGCAGAAGTATGCAAAGCATGCATCTCAATTAGTCAGCAACCATAGTCCCGCCC
CTAACTCCGCCCATCCCGCCCCTAACTCCGCCCAGTTCCGCCCATTCTCCGCCCCATGGCTGACTAATTT
TTTTTATTTATGCAGAGGCCGAGGCCGCCTCTGCCTCTGAGCTATTCCAGAAGTAGTGAGGAGGCTTTTT
TGGAGGCCTAGGCTTTTGCAAAAAGCTCCCGGGAGCTTGTATATCCATTTTCGGATCTGATCAAGAGACA
GGATGAGGATCGTTTCGCATGATTGAACAAGATGGATTGCACGCAGGTTCTCCGGCCGCTTGGGTGGAGA
GGCTATTCGGCTATGACTGGGCACAACAGACAATCGGCTGCTCTGATGCCGCCGTGTTCCGGCTGTCAGC
GCAGGGGCGCCCGGTTCTTTTTGTCAAGACCGACCTGTCCGGTGCCCTGAATGAACTGCAGGACGAGGCA
GCGCGGCTATCGTGGCTGGCCACGACGGGCGTTCCTTGCGCAGCTGTGCTCGACGTTGTCACTGAAGCGG
GAAGGGACTGGCTGCTATTGGGCGAAGTGCCGGGGCAGGATCTCCTGTCATCTCACCTTGCTCCTGCCGA
GAAAGTATCCATCATGGCTGATGCAATGCGGCGGCTGCATACGCTTGATCCGGCTACCTGCCCATTCGAC
CACCAAGCGAAACATCGCATCGAGCGAGCACGTACTCGGATGGAAGCCGGTCTTGTCGATCAGGATGATC
TGGACGAAGAGCATCAGGGGCTCGCGCCAGCCGAACTGTTCGCCAGGCTCAAGGCGCGCATGCCCGACGG
CGAGGATCTCGTCGTGACCCATGGCGATGCCTGCTTGCCGAATATCATGGTGGAAAATGGCCGCTTTTCT
GGATTCATCGACTGTGGCCGGCTGGGTGTGGCGGACCGCTATCAGGACATAGCGTTGGCTACCCGTGATA
TTGCTGAAGAGCTTGGCGGCGAATGGGCTGACCGCTTCCTCGTGCTTTACGGTATCGCCGCTCCCGATTC
GCAGCGCATCGCCTTCTATCGCCTTCTTGACGAGTTCTTCTGAGCGGGACTCTGGGGTTCGAAATGACCG
ACCAAGCGACGCCCAACCTGCCATCACGAGATTTCGATTCCACCGCCGCCTTCTATGAAAGGTTGGGCTT
CGGAATCGTTTTCCGGGACGCCGGCTGGATGATCCTCCAGCGCGGGGATCTCATGCTGGAGTTCTTCGCC
CACCCCAACTTGTTTATTGCAGCTTATAATGGTTACAAATAAAGCAATAGCATCACAAATTTCACAAATA
AAGCATTTTTTTCACTGCATTCTAGTTGTGGTTTGTCCAAACTCATCAATGTATCTTATCATGTCTGTAT
ACCGTCGACCTCTAGCTAGAGCTTGGCGTAATCATGGTCATAGCTGTTTCCTGTGTGAAATTGTTATCCG
CTCACAATTCCACACAACATACGAGCCGGAAGCATAAAGTGTAAAGCCTGGGGTGCCTAATGAGTGAGCT
AACTCACATTAATTGCGTTGCGCTCACTGCCCGCTTTCCAGTCGGGAAACCTGTCGTGCCAGCTGCATTA
ATGAATCGGCCAACGCGCGGGGAGAGGCGGTTTGCGTATTGGGCGCTCTTCCGCTTCCTCGCTCACTGAC
TCGCTGCGCTCGGTCGTTCGGCTGCGGCGAGCGGTATCAGCTCACTCAAAGGCGGTAATACGGTTATCCA
CAGAATCAGGGGATAACGCAGGAAAGAACATGTGAGCAAAAGGCCAGCAAAAGGCCAGGAACCGTAAAAA
GGCCGCGTTGCTGGCGTTTTTCCATAGGCTCCGCCCCCCTGACGAGCATCACAAAAATCGACGCTCAAGT
CAGAGGTGGCGAAACCCGACAGGACTATAAAGATACCAGGCGTTTCCCCCTGGAAGCTCCCTCGTGCGCT
CTCCTGTTCCGACCCTGCCGCTTACCGGATACCTGTCCGCCTTTCTCCCTTCGGGAAGCGTGGCGCTTTC
TCATAGCTCACGCTGTAGGTATCTCAGTTCGGTGTAGGTCGTTCGCTCCAAGCTGGGCTGTGTGCACGAA
CCCCCCGTTCAGCCCGACCGCTGCGCCTTATCCGGTAACTATCGTCTTGAGTCCAACCCGGTAAGACACG
ACTTATCGCCACTGGCAGCAGCCACTGGTAACAGGATTAGCAGAGCGAGGTATGTAGGCGGTGCTACAGA
GTTCTTGAAGTGGTGGCCTAACTACGGCTACACTAGAAGAACAGTATTTGGTATCTGCGCTCTGCTGAAG
CCAGTTACCTTCGGAAAAAGAGTTGGTAGCTCTTGATCCGGCAAACAAACCACCGCTGGTAGCGGTGGTT
TTTTTGTTTGCAAGCAGCAGATTACGCGCAGAAAAAAAGGATCTCAAGAAGATCCTTTGATCTTTTCTAC
GGGGTCTGACGCTCAGTGGAACGAAAACTCACGTTAAGGGATTTTGGTCATGAGATTATCAAAAAGGATC
TTCACCTAGATCCTTTTAAATTAAAAATGAAGTTTTAAATCAATCTAAAGTATATATGAGTAAACTTGGT
CTGACAGTTACCAATGCTTAATCAGTGAGGCACCTATCTCAGCGATCTGTCTATTTCGTTCATCCATAGT
TGCCTGACTCCCCGTCGTGTAGATAACTACGATACGGGAGGGCTTACCATCTGGCCCCAGTGCTGCAATG
ATACCGCGAGACCCACGCTCACCGGCTCCAGATTTATCAGCAATAAACCAGCCAGCCGGAAGGGCCGAGC
GCAGAAGTGGTCCTGCAACTTTATCCGCCTCCATCCAGTCTATTAATTGTTGCCGGGAAGCTAGAGTAAG
TAGTTCGCCAGTTAATAGTTTGCGCAACGTTGTTGCCATTGCTACAGGCATCGTGGTGTCACGCTCGTCG
TTTGGTATGGCTTCATTCAGCTCCGGTTCCCAACGATCAAGGCGAGTTACATGATCCCCCATGTTGTGCA
AAAAAGCGGTTAGCTCCTTCGGTCCTCCGATCGTTGTCAGAAGTAAGTTGGCCGCAGTGTTATCACTCAT
GGTTATGGCAGCACTGCATAATTCTCTTACTGTCATGCCATCCGTAAGATGCTTTTCTGTGACTGGTGAG
TACTCAACCAAGTCATTCTGAGAATAGTGTATGCGGCGACCGAGTTGCTCTTGCCCGGCGTCAATACGGG
ATAATACCGCGCCACATAGCAGAACTTTAAAAGTGCTCATCATTGGAAAACGTTCTTCGGGGCGAAAACT
CTCAAGGATCTTACCGCTGTTGAGATCCAGTTCGATGTAACCCACTCGTGCACCCAACTGATCTTCAGCA
TCTTTTACTTTCACCAGCGTTTCTGGGTGAGCAAAAACAGGAAGGCAAAATGCCGCAAAAAAGGGAATAA
GGGCGACACGGAAATGTTGAATACTCATACTCTTCCTTTTTCAATATTATTGAAGCATTTATCAGGGTTA
TTGTCTCATGAGCGGATACATATTTGAATGTATTTAGAAAAATAAACAAATAGGGGTTCCGCGCACATTT
CCCCGAAAAGTGCCACCTGACGTCGACGGATCGGGAGATCTCCCGATCCCCTATGGTGCACTCTCAGTAC
AATCTGCTCTGATGCCGCATAGTTAAGCCAGTATCTGCTCCCTGCTTGTGTGTTGGAGGTCGCTGAGTAG
TGCGCGAGCAAAATTTAAGCTACAACAAGGCAAGG
Features (pLannotate 1.2.2; 23 found; start..end, strand, type, name):
     84..463     +  enhancer       CMV enhancer: human cytomegalovirus immediate early enhancer
    464..667     +  promoter       CMV promoter: human cytomegalovirus (CMV) immediate early promoter
    663..696     +  LTR            5' LTR (truncated) (fragment): truncated 5' long terminal repeat (LTR) from HIV-1
    712..730     +  promoter       T7 promoter: promoter for bacteriophage T7 RNA polymerase
    767..1339    +  intron         β-globin intron: intron from rabbit β-globin gene
   1384..1404    +  CDS            3xFLAG (fragment): three tandem FLAG® epitope tags
   1406..3433    +  CDS            Tet1 (fragment): TET1_MOUSE - Also known as Cxxc6, Kiaa1676. Experimental evidence at protein level: Swiss-Prot protein existence level 1. Dioxygenase that catalyzes the conversion of the modified genomic base 5-methylcytosine (5mC) into 5-hydroxymethylcytosine (5hmC) and plays a key role in active DNA demethylation. Also mediates subsequent conversion of 5hmC into 5-formylcytosine (5fC), and conversion of 5fC to 5-carboxylcytosine (5caC). Conversion of 5mC into 5hmC, 5fC and 5caC probably constitutes the first step in cytosine demethylation. Methylation at the C5 position of cytosine bases is an epigenetic mo
   3504..3522    -  promoter       SP6 promoter: promoter for bacteriophage SP6 RNA polymerase
   3548..3772    +  polyA_signal   bGH poly(A) signal: bovine growth hormone polyadenylation signal
   3776..3797    +  promoter       SV40 promoter (fragment): SV40 enhancer and early promoter
   3818..4246    +  rep_origin     f1 ori (sequence partly withheld): f1 bacteriophage origin of replication; arrow indicates direction of (+) strand synthesis
   4260..4589    +  promoter       SV40 promoter: SV40 enhancer and early promoter
   4656..5447    +  CDS            neo: KKA2_KLEPN - Also known as kan, nptII. Experimental evidence at protein level: Swiss-Prot protein existence level 1. Resistance to kanamycin, neomycin, paromomycin, ribostamycin, butirosin and gentamicin B. From Klebsiella pneumoniae.
   5471..5629    +  CDS            ble (fragment): BLE_KLEPN - Experimental evidence at protein level: Swiss-Prot protein existence level 1. Binding protein with a strong affinity to the bleomycin family of antibiotics. Binds to CL990; an antimitotic-antibiotic compound. From Klebsiella pneumoniae.
   5624..5745    +  polyA_signal   SV40 poly(A) signal: SV40 polyadenylation signal
   5818..5834    -  protein_bind   lac operator: The lac repressor binds to the lac operator to inhibit transcription in E. coli. This inhibition can be relieved by adding lactose or isopropyl-β-D-thiogalactopyranoside (IPTG). lac repressor encoded by lacI
   5842..5872    -  promoter       lac promoter: promoter for the E. coli lac operon
   5887..5908    -  protein_bind   CAP binding site: CAP binding activates transcription in the presence of cAMP. E. coli catabolite activator protein
   5921..6013    -  CDS            lacI (fragment): lac repressor; lacI; The lac repressor binds to the lac operator to inhibit transcription in E. coli. This inhibition can be relieved by adding lactose or isopropyl-β-D-thiogalactopyranoside (IPTG).
   6196..6784    -  rep_origin     ori: high-copy-number ColE1/pMB1/pBR322/pUC origin of replication
   6955..7815    -  CDS            AmpR: β-lactamase; bla; confers resistance to ampicillin, carbenicillin, and related antibiotics
   7816..7920    -  promoter       AmpR promoter: bla
   7979..8031    -  misc_feature   bom (fragment): basis of mobility region from pBR322
