[The description below was written by a language model from this plasmid's Addgene catalogue record and pLannotate feature annotations shown in this document.]
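Description:
pcDNA3-Flag-Tet1 CD is a mammalian expression plasmid of about 8.1 kb, built on a modified pcDNA3 backbone, that expresses the catalytic domain of mouse Tet1 (Ten-Eleven Translocation 1) with an N-terminal FLAG tag. It is propagated in E. coli through a high-copy ColE1/pUC-type origin with ampicillin selection (AmpR under its own bla promoter). It also carries an f1 origin for single-stranded DNA production. For selection in mammalian cells, an SV40 early promoter drives a neomycin/kanamycin phosphotransferase gene followed by an SV40 polyadenylation signal, as is standard for pcDNA3. Short annotated fragments such as ble, lacI, the lac promoter/operator and an HIV-1 LTR match appear to be backbone remnants or partial annotation hits rather than functional parts.

The expression cassette runs from the CMV immediate-early enhancer and promoter through a T7 promoter into a rabbit β-globin intron, which is the depositor's modification to the backbone. According to the depositor, this intron helps stabilize transcripts and is particularly useful for expressing large genes such as the Tet proteins. Downstream sits a short FLAG-coding segment (annotated as a fragment of 3xFLAG, consistent with a single tag) fused directly to a roughly 2 kb Tet1 fragment cloned between BamHI and XbaI sites. The cassette ends with a bovine growth hormone polyadenylation signal, and a reverse-oriented SP6 promoter flanks the insert on the 3′ side.

Tet1 is a dioxygenase that oxidizes 5-methylcytosine to 5-hydroxymethylcytosine and further to 5-formylcytosine and 5-carboxylcytosine. The construct is therefore suited to overexpressing the active catalytic domain in mammalian cells to study these cytosine modifications and DNA demethylation, with the FLAG epitope available for detecting or purifying the protein.
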