Addgene plasmid #70129: pcDNA3-Flag-Tet1 CD
Purpose: Express flag-tagged mouse Tet1 catalytic domain.
Depositing lab: Yi Zhang. Depositing organization: University of North Carolina at Chapel Hill. Publication: Tet proteins can convert 5-methylcytosine to 5-formylcytosine and 5-carboxylcytosine. Ito S, Shen L, Dai Q, Wu SC, Collins LB, Swenberg JA, He C, Zhang Y. Science. 2011 Sep 2;333(6047):1300-3. doi: 10.1126/science.1210597. Epub 2011 Jul 21. PubMed 21778364.
Backbone
  Vector backbone: pcDNA3
  Backbone size w/o insert (bp): 6000
  Total vector size (bp): 8000
  Modifications to backbone: A rabbit beta globin intron is inserted.
  Vector type: Mammalian Expression
Growth in bacteria
  Bacterial resistance: Ampicillin, 100 μg/mL
  Growth temperature: 37°C
  Growth strain: DH5alpha
  Copy number: High Copy
Gene/Insert
  Gene/Insert name: Ten-Eleven Translocation 1
  Species: M. musculus (mouse)
  Mutation: The plasmid expresses TET1 catalytic domain.
  Entrez Gene: Tet1 (a.k.a. 2510010B09Rik, Cxxc6, D10Ertd17e, LCX, mKIAA1676)
  Tag / fusion protein: flag (N terminal on backbone)
  Cloning method: Restriction Enzyme; 5′ cloning site BamHI (unknown if destroyed); 3′ cloning site XbaI (unknown if destroyed)
  Sequencing primers: 5′ CMV; 3′ SP6
Terms and licenses: Academic/Nonprofit Terms; Industry Terms: Not Available to Industry
Depositor comments: *modified pcDNA3 vector with a beta globulin intron inserted. This insertion can help stabilize the transcripts and is particularly useful for the expression of large genes, such as p300 and Tet proteins. For additional information about how this plasmid was created and used, please see Ito et al., Nature 2010 Pubmed ID: 20639862
How to cite: pcDNA3-Flag-Tet1 CD was a gift from Yi Zhang (Addgene plasmid # 70129 ; http://n2t.net/addgene:70129 ; RRID:Addgene_70129)
