>Addgene plasmid #70129 | pcDNA3-Flag-Tet1 CD | addgene partial sequence | sequence record 136574 | CMV-F 5'-CGCAAATGGGCGGTAGGCGTG-3'
CTATATAAGCAGAGCTCTCTGGCTAACTAGAGAACCCACTGCTTACTGGCTTATCGAAATTAATACGACT
CACTATAGGGAGACCCAAGCTAGAGTCGATCCTGAGAACTTCAGGGTGAGTTTGGGGACCCTTGATTGTT
CTTTCTTTTTCGCTATTGTAAAATTCATGTTATATGGAGGGGGCAAAGTTTTCAGGGTGTTGTTTAGAAT
GGGAAGATGTCCCTTGTATCACCATGGACCCTCATGATAATTTTGTTTCTTTCACTTTCTACTCTGTTGA
CAACCATTGTCTCCTCTTATTTTCTTTTCATTTTCTGTAACTTTTTCGTTAAACTTTAGCTTGCATTTGT
AACGAATTTTTAAATTCACTTTTGTTTATTTGTCAGATTGTAAGTACTTTCTCTAATCACTTTTTTTTCA
AGGCAATCAGGGTATATTATATTGTACTTCAGCACAGTTTTAGAGAACAATTGTTATAATTAAATGATAA
GGTAGAATATTTCTGCATATAAATTCTGGCTGGCGTGGAAATATTCTTATTGGTAGAAACAACTACATCC
TGGTCATCATCCTGCCTTTCTCTTTATGGTTACAATGATATACACTGTTTGAGATGAGGATAAAATACTC
TGAGTCCAAACCGGGCCCCTCTGCTAACCATGTTCATGCCTTCTTCTTTTTCCTACAGCTCCTGGGCAAC
GTGCTGGTTTGTGCTGTCGACCCCAAGCTTATGGACTACAAAGACGATGACGACAAGGGATCCGAAGCTG
CACCCTGTGACTGTGATGGAGGTACACAAAAAGAAAAAGGCCCATATTATACACACCTTGGGGCAGGACC
AAGTGTGGCTGCTGTCAGGGAGCTCATGGAGACTAGGTTTGGCCAGAAGGGGAAGGCAATCCGGATTGAG
AAGATAGTGTTCACGGGGAAGGAAGGGAAGAGCTCTCAGGGCTGCCCGGTCGCCAAGTGGGTGATCAGAA
GAAGTGGTCCTGAAGAGAAGC
