>Addgene plasmid #70129 | pcDNA3-Flag-Tet1 CD | addgene partial sequence | sequence record 136575 | BGH-rev 5'-TAGAAGGCACAGTCGAGG-3'
GCATTTAGGTGACACTATAGAATAGGGCCCTCTAGATGCATGCTCGAGCGGCCGCCAGTGTGATGGATAT
CTGCAGAATTCGCCCTTTTTAGACCCAACGATTGTAGGGTCCCGCAACATGAGTGAGAGAGTATGGGGAC
ACGGTAACAACATTGTCTCGGGTTAAGGTTGATGCAACTCGAGAAGGAATTTGGTGTGATAAATTGGCTT
CGGGGGATACATCAGGACACTCCCGGTCTGCGGGCTTTTTTTTCGTTACTTTTTTGCATTTACACTTAAT
TTTGTTGATATCAAAACCATGATTAGGCTTGTTTAGGCTTTTGTGCTGGTAGAATACAAGGGACACACGA
AAAGGGACCCCTCGTTTGGGGGAGCGCAAAGAGGTGGTAGCATGAAGCTCCTTCCGAGCGCACTCAATGA
GCACCGAGCCGTGAATGGGTGCTATCGCCACGCCACCAAAGGAAGGATCGGCGTAGATCTCCTCACTGTC
TGACCAGAATTCATCAAGTTGAGGCAAGTTATCGTCCTCGGGGTGCTGAGGCTCATCCGCTTCAGGGTGC
CGCTCATCTTCCACCTGACAGGAAGCCAGTTTCTGAGAATTGCTGAGGAGAGGGAGCTGCTGGTTTGACT
GGTTAGAAGTTAGCTGCTCAGATGGACTAGTGAGAGGCTCAGCATGAACGGGAGAATCGGCTGTGGGAAG
AGACTGGTGAGGATGAGCAGCCACCTCGGCAGGCTGCACCGTTCCAGTACATTCCCCAGCAGCTGCATTA
GCACCACTGTGTGCTCCAGAAGGCATTGTGCAGTGGAGAATACTACTTGTTTCTGCAAACCCACCTGAGG
CTGTTTTACTGTACGTACAGGTAGATGTTTCTGCGGAGGAAGCCTGCAGGGGACAGAAGTCTGTAGATTC
GTCTTTCACTAGGTGAGAAGTAGATGAGGCTGATGAAAAGCTCTTAGTGTTGTGTGAACCTGATTTATTG
TGGTTCTGCTTCATTTTGGCCCTCTTCCCACATCGAGGAACAGGCTCAGTAAA
