>Addgene plasmid #70129 | pcDNA3-Flag-Tet1 CD | addgene partial sequence | sequence record 137593 | pCAX-F 5'-CAGCTCCTGGGCAACGTGC-3'
CCAAGCTTATGGACTACAAAGACGATGACGACAAGGGATCCGAAGCTGCACCCTGTGACTGTGATGGAGG
TACACAAAAAGAAAAAGGCCCATATTATACACACCTTGGGGCAGGACCAAGTGTGGCTGCTGTCAGGGAG
CTCATGGAGACTAGGTTTGGCCAGAAGGGGAAGGCAATCCGGATTGAGAAGATAGTGTTCACGGGGAAGG
AAGGGAAGAGCTCTCAGGGCTGCCCGGTCGCCAAGTGGGTGATCAGAAGAAGTGGTCCTGAAGAGAAGCT
TATTTGTTTGGTTCGTGAGCGTGTAGACCATCACTGTTCGACGGCTGTGATAGTTGTCCTTATCCTGCTG
TGGGAAGGTATCCCTCGCCTGATGGCTGACCGCCTGTACAAAGAGCTCACTGAGAACTTGAGGTCCTACA
GCGGACATCCCACAGACCGAAGATGTACCCTCAACAAAAAGCGTACCTGCACCTGTCAAGGCATCGACCC
AAAAACCTGCGGAGCGTCCTTCTCCTTTGGCTGTTCGTGGAGCATGTATTTCAACGGCTGTAAGTTTGGG
AGGAGTGAAAACCCCAGAAAATTCAGACTTGCTCCAAACTACCCCTTACATAACTACTATAAGAGAATTA
CTGGAATGAGTTCTGAAGGAAGTGACGTGAAAACCGGGTGGATCATTCCAGACCGCAAGACCCTCATAAG
CAGAGAGGAAAAACAGCTTGAAAAGAATTTACAAGAATTGGCTACAGTATTAGCTCCACTTTACAAGCAG
ATGGCTCCAGTTGCTTATCAAAATCAGGTGGAATATGAAGAAGTTGCTGGAGACTGTCGACTTGGAAATG
AAGAGGGGCGTCCTTTCTCTGGTGTCACCTGTTGCATGGATTTTTGTGCCCATTCTCACAAGGACATTCA
CAACATGCACAACGGAAGCACCGTGGTGTGTACGTTGATTC
